Addgene plasmid #126975: pJUMP27ts-1A(sfGFP)
Purpose: (Empty Backbone) Level 1 vector. sfGFP reporter. Thermosensitive origin pSC101 (low copy number)
Depositing lab: Chris French. Depositing organization: University of Edinburgh. Publication: Joint universal modular plasmids (JUMP): a flexible vector platform for synthetic biology. Valenzuela-Ortega M, French C. Synth Biol (Oxf). 2021 Feb 2;6(1):ysab003. doi: 10.1093/synbio/ysab003. eCollection 2021. PubMed 33623824.
Backbone
  Vector backbone: pJUMP27ts-1A
  Backbone manufacturer: Backbone derived from SEVA.
  Vector type: Bacterial Expression, Synthetic Biology
Growth in bacteria
  Bacterial resistance: Kanamycin, 50 μg/mL
  Growth temperature: 37°C
  Growth strain: JM109
  Copy number: Low Copy
Gene/Insert
  Gene/Insert name: None
  Mutation: RepA A56V thermosensitive mutation
Terms and licenses: Academic/Nonprofit Terms; Industry Terms: Not Available to Industry
Depositor comments: Please visit https://www.biorxiv.org/content/10.1101/799585v1 for bioRxiv preprint.
How to cite: pJUMP27ts-1A(sfGFP) was a gift from Chris French (Addgene plasmid # 126975 ; http://n2t.net/addgene:126975 ; RRID:Addgene_126975)
