[The description below was written by a language model from this plasmid's Addgene catalogue record and pLannotate feature annotations shown in this document.]
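Description:
pJUMP27ts-1A(sfGFP) is a 3.9 kb empty Level 1 assembly vector from the Joint Universal Modular Plasmids (JUMP) platform, a synthetic-biology vector set for bacteria whose backbones derive from the SEVA architecture. It replicates from the low-copy pSC101 origin, which depends on the plasmid-encoded RepA (Rep101) protein. In this "ts" version RepA carries the A56V substitution, which makes replication thermosensitive, a property generally used to cure a plasmid from cells by shifting them to a non-permissive temperature. Selection is by kanamycin resistance, conferred by the aphA1 (nptI) aminoglycoside phosphotransferase gene. An incP oriT sits between the marker and the replication module, so the plasmid can be mobilised by conjugation from a donor that supplies the transfer functions.

The cargo position holds a constitutive sfGFP reporter cassette rather than a gene of interest. It consists of a J23119-type synthetic promoter (annotated as a fragment), the strong phage T7 gene 10 ribosome binding site and the superfolder GFP coding sequence. BioBrick prefix and suffix sequences flank the cassette, and it is insulated by the lambda t0 terminator downstream and the rrnB T1 terminator on the other side of the cloning region. The record lists no insert and describes sfGFP simply as a reporter. In modular cloning vectors of this type such a cassette usually acts as a visual placeholder that is lost when parts are assembled, allowing fluorescent parental colonies to be told apart from recombinants, though the record does not state this or name the assembly enzymes. The vector suits the assembly of transcription units that need low-copy, temperature-curable maintenance in E. coli or other conjugation recipients.
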