Features (pLannotate 1.2.2; 11 found; start..end, strand, type, name):
     47..68      +  misc_feature   BioBrick prefix: BioBrick prefix for parts that do not start with "ATG"
     91..115     +  promoter       J23119(SpeI) promoter (fragment): bacterial promoter (Registry of Standard Biological Parts BBa J23119) modified to end with an SpeI site
    130..150     +  RBS            RBS: efficient ribosome binding site from bacteriophage T7 gene 10 (Olins and Rangwala, 1989)
    167..877     +  CDS            superfolder GFP: GFP variant that folds robustly even when fused to poorly folded proteins (Pédelacq et al., 2006)
    930..950     +  misc_feature   BioBrick suffix: universal suffix for all parts
    984..1078    +  terminator     lambda t0 terminator: transcription terminator from phage lambda
   1210..2022    +  CDS            aphA1: KKA1_ECOLX - Also known as nptI. Protein inferred from homology: Swiss-Prot protein existence level 3. Resistance to kanamycin and structurally-related aminoglycosides, including amikacin. From Escherichia coli.
   2192..2300    +  oriT           oriT: incP origin of transfer
   2311..3261    -  CDS            Rep101: RepA protein needed for replication with the pSC101 origin; rep101
   3309..3531    -  rep_origin     pSC101 ori: low-copy replication origin that requires the Rep101 protein
   3798..3884    -  terminator     rrnB T1 terminator: Escherichia coli rrnB; transcription terminator T1 from the E. coli rrnB gene
>Addgene plasmid #126975 | pJUMP27ts-1A(sfGFP) | addgene full sequence | sequence record 252086 | Addgene NGS Result
TTAATTAAGGAGTTTTGCAGGTGCCTTGGAACACCTGCTTTTCGCTGAATTCGCGGCCGCTTCTAGAGCG
TCTCTGGAGTGAGACCGGAGTTGACGGCTAGCTCAGTCCTAGGTACAGTGCTAGCGTACTTGTTTAACTT
TAAGAAGGAGATATACAATGGTAGCCCGTAAAGGCGAAGAGCTGTTCACTGGTGTCGTCCCTATTCTGGT
GGAACTGGATGGTGATGTCAACGGTCATAAGTTTTCCGTGCGTGGCGAGGGTGAAGGTGACGCAACTAAT
GGTAAACTGACGCTGAAGTTCATCTGTACTACTGGTAAACTGCCGGTACCTTGGCCGACTCTGGTAACGA
CGCTGACTTATGGTGTTCAGTGCTTTGCTCGTTATCCGGACCATATGAAGCAGCATGACTTCTTCAAGTC
CGCCATGCCGGAAGGCTATGTGCAGGAACGCACGATTTCCTTTAAGGATGACGGCACGTACAAAACGCGT
GCGGAAGTGAAATTTGAAGGCGATACCCTGGTAAACCGCATTGAGCTGAAAGGCATTGACTTTAAAGAAG
ATGGCAATATCCTGGGCCATAAGCTGGAATACAATTTTAACAGCCACAATGTTTACATCACCGCCGATAA
ACAAAAAAATGGCATTAAAGCGAATTTTAAAATTCGCCACAACGTGGAGGATGGCAGCGTGCAGCTGGCT
GATCACTACCAGCAAAACACTCCAATCGGTGATGGTCCTGTTCTGCTGCCAGACAATCACTATCTGAGCA
CGCAAAGCGTTCTGTCTAAAGATCCGAACGAGAAACGCGATCATATGGTTCTGCTGGAGTTCGTAACCGC
AGCGGGCATCACGCATGGTATGGATGAACTGTACAAAGGTTCGTAACTTCTGACTGAGTTGCACGCTGGT
CTCTCGCTAATGTGAGACGTACTAGTAGCGGCCGCTGCAGGGAGTTGTCTTCGAAGACTTCGCTCTAGTC
TTGGACTCCTGTTGATAGATCCAGTAATGACCTCAGAACTCCATCTGGATTTGTTCAGAACGCTCGGTTG
CCGCCGGGCGTTTTTTATTGGTGAGAATCCAGGGGTCCCCAATAATTACGATTTAAATTTGTGTCTCAAA
ATCTCTGATGTTACATTGCACAAGATAAAAATATATCATCATGAACAATAAAACTGTCTGCTTACATAAA
CAGTAATACAAGGGGTGTTATGAGCCATATTCAGCGTGAAACGAGCTGTAGCCGTCCGCGTCTGAACAGC
AACATGGATGCGGATCTGTATGGCTATAAATGGGCGCGTGATAACGTGGGTCAGAGCGGCGCGACCATTT
ATCGTCTGTATGGCAAACCGGATGCGCCGGAACTGTTTCTGAAACATGGCAAAGGCAGCGTGGCGAACGA
TGTGACCGATGAAATGGTGCGTCTGAACTGGCTGACCGAATTTATGCCGCTGCCGACCATTAAACATTTT
ATTCGCACCCCGGATGATGCGTGGCTGCTGACCACCGCGATTCCGGGCAAAACCGCGTTTCAGGTGCTGG
AAGAATATCCGGATAGCGGCGAAAACATTGTGGATGCGCTGGCCGTGTTTCTGCGTCGTCTGCATAGCAT
TCCGGTGTGCAACTGCCCGTTTAACAGCGATCGTGTGTTTCGTCTGGCCCAGGCGCAGAGCCGTATGAAC
AACGGCCTGGTGGATGCGAGCGATTTTGATGATGAACGTAACGGCTGGCCGGTGGAACAGGTGTGGAAAG
AAATGCATAAACTGCTGCCGTTTAGCCCGGATAGCGTGGTGACCCACGGCGATTTTAGCCTGGATAACCT
GATTTTCGATGAAGGCAAACTGATTGGCTGCATTGATGTGGGCCGTGTGGGCATTGCGGATCGTTATCAG
GATCTGGCCATTCTGTGGAACTGCCTGGGCGAATTTAGCCCGAGCCTGCAAAAACGTCTGTTTCAGAAAT
ATGGCATTGATAATCCGGATATGAACAAACTGCAATTTCATCTGATGCTGGATGAATTTTTCTAATAATT
AATTGGACCGCGGTCCGCGCGTTGTCCTTTTCCGCTGCATAACCCTGCTTCGGGGTCATTATAGCGATTT
TTTCGGTATATCCATCCTTTTTCGCACGATATACAGGATTTTGCCAAAGGGTTCGTGTAGACTTTCCTTG
GTGTATCCAACGGCGTCAGCCGGGCAGGATAGGTGAAGTAGGCCCACCCGCGAGCGGGTGTTCCTTCTTC
ACTGTCCCTTATTCGCACCTGGCGGTGCTCAACGGGAATCCTGCTCTGCGAGGCTGGCCGTAGGCCGGCC
TCAGATCCTTCCGTATTTAGCCAGTATGTTCTCTAGTGTGGTTCGTTGTTTTTGCGTGAGCCATGAGAAC
GAACCATTGAGATCATACTTACTTTGCATGTCACTCAAAAATTTTGCCTCAAAACTGGTGAGCTGAATTT
TTGCAGTTAAAGCATCGTGTAGTGTTTTTCTTAGTCCGTTATGTAGGTAGGAATCTGATGTAATGGTTGT
TGGTATTTTGTCACCATTCATTTTTATCTGGTTGTTCTCAAGTTCGGTTACGAGATCCATTTGTCTATCT
AGTTCAACTTGGAAAATCAACGTATCAGTCGGGCGGCCTCGCTTATCAACCACCAATTTCATATTGCTGT
AAGTGTTTAAATCTTTACTTATTGGTTTCAAAACCCATTGGTTAAGCCTTTTAAACTCATGGTAGTTATT
TTCAAGCATTAACATGAACTTAAATTCATCAAGGCTAATCTCTATATTTGCCTTGTGAGTTTTCTTTTGT
GTTAGTTCTTTTAATAACCACTCATAAATCCTCATAGAGTATTTGTTTTCAAAAGACTTAACATGTTCCA
GATTATATTTTATGAATTTTTTTAACTGGAAAAGATAAGGCAATATCTCTTCACTAAAAACTAATTCTAA
TTTTTCGCTTGAGAACTTGGCATAGTTTGTCCACTGGAAAATATCAAAGCCTTTAACCAAAGGATTCCTG
ATTTCCACAGTTCTCGTCATCAGCTCTCTGGTTGCTTTAGCTAATACACCATAAGCATTTTCCCTACTGA
TGTTCATCATCTGAGCGTATTGGTTATAAGTGAACGATACCGTCCGTTCTTTCCTTGTAGGGTTTTCAAT
CGTGGGGTTGAGTAGTGCCACACAGCATAAAATTAGCTTGGTTTCATGCTCCGTTAAGTCATAGCGACTA
ATCGCTAGTTCATTTGCTTTGAAAACAACTAATTCAGACATACATCTCAATTGGTCTAGGTGATTTTAAT
CACTATACCAATTGAGATGGGCTAGTCAATGATAATTACATGTCCTTTTCCTTTGAGTTGTGGGTATCTG
TAAATTCTGCTAGACCTTTGCTGGAAAACTTGTAAATTCTGCTAGACCCTCTGTAAATTCCGCTAGACCT
TTGTGTGTTTTTTTTGTTTATATTCAAGTGGTTATAATTTATAGAATAAAGAAAGAATAAAAAAAGATAA
AAAGAATAGATCCCAGCCCTGTGTATAACTCACTACTTTAGTCAGTTCCGCAGTATTACAAAAGGATGTC
GCAAACGCTGTTTGCTCCTCTACAAAACAGACCTTAAAACCCTAAAGGCTTAAGTAGCACCCTCGCAAGC
TCGGGCAAATCGCTGAATATTCCTTTTGTCTCCGACCATCAGGCACCTGAGTCGCTGTCTTTTTCGTGAC
ATTCAGTTCGCTGCGCTCACGGCTCTGGCAGTGAATGGGGGTAAATGGCACTACAGGCGCGGCGCGCCCA
GCTGTCTAGGGCGGCGGATTTGTCCTACTCAGGAGAGCGTTCACCGACAAACAACAGATAAAACGAAAGG
CCCAGTCTTTCGACTGAGCCTTTCGTTTTATTTGATGCCT
